>Addgene plasmid #144967 | TFORF3491 | addgene full sequence | sequence record 404540 | Addgene NGS Result
TTAATGTAGTCTTATGCAATACTCTTGTAGTCTTGCAACATGGTAACGATGAGTTAGCAACATGCCTTAC
AAGGAGAGAAAAAGCACCGTGCATGCCGATTGGTGGAAGTAAGGTGGTACGATCGTGCCTTATTAGGAAG
GCAACAGACGGGTCTGACATGGATTGGACGAACCACTGAATTGCCGCATTGCAGAGATATTGTATTTAAG
TGCCTAGCTCGATACATAAACGGGTCTCTCTGGTTAGACCAGATCTGAGCCTGGGAGCTCTCTGGCTAAC
TAGGGAACCCACTGCTTAAGCCTCAATAAAGCTTGCCTTGAGTGCTTCAAGTAGTGTGTGCCCGTCTGTT
GTGTGACTCTGGTAACTAGAGATCCCTCAGACCCTTTTAGTCAGTGTGGAAAATCTCTAGCAGTGGCGCC
CGAACAGGGACTTGAAAGCGAAAGGGAAACCAGAGGAGCTCTCTCGACGCAGGACTCGGCTTGCTGAAGC
GCGCACGGCAAGAGGCGAGGGGCGGCGACTGGTGAGTACGCCAAAAATTTTGACTAGCGGAGGCTAGAAG
GAGAGAGATGGGTGCGAGAGCGTCAGTATTAAGCGGGGGAGAATTAGATCGCGATGGGAAAAAATTCGGT
TAAGGCCAGGGGGAAAGAAAAAATATAAATTAAAACATATAGTATGGGCAAGCAGGGAGCTAGAACGATT
CGCAGTTAATCCTGGCCTGTTAGAAACATCAGAAGGCTGTAGACAAATACTGGGACAGCTACAACCATCC
CTTCAGACAGGATCAGAAGAACTTAGATCATTATATAATACAGTAGCAACCCTCTATTGTGTGCATCAAA
GGATAGAGATAAAAGACACCAAGGAAGCTTTAGACAAGATAGAGGAAGAGCAAAACAAAAGTAAGACCAC
CGCACAGCAAGCGGCCGCTGATCTTCAGACCTGGAGGAGGAGATATGAGGGACAATTGGAGAAGTGAATT
ATATAAATATAAAGTAGTAAAAATTGAACCATTAGGAGTAGCACCCACCAAGGCAAAGAGAAGAGTGGTG
CAGAGAGAAAAAAGAGCAGTGGGAATAGGAGCTTTGTTCCTTGGGTTCTTGGGAGCAGCAGGAAGCACTA
TGGGCGCAGCGTCAATGACGCTGACGGTACAGGCCAGACAATTATTGTCTGGTATAGTGCAGCAGCAGAA
CAATTTGCTGAGGGCTATTGAGGCGCAACAGCATCTGTTGCAACTCACAGTCTGGGGCATCAAGCAGCTC
CAGGCAAGAATCCTGGCTGTGGAAAGATACCTAAAGGATCAACAGCTCCTGGGGATTTGGGGTTGCTCTG
GAAAACTCATTTGCACCACTGCTGTGCCTTGGAATGCTAGTTGGAGTAATAAATCTCTGGAACAGATTTG
GAATCACACGACCTGGATGGAGTGGGACAGAGAAATTAACAATTACACAAGCTTAATACACTCCTTAATT
GAAGAATCGCAAAACCAGCAAGAAAAGAATGAACAAGAATTATTGGAATTAGATAAATGGGCAAGTTTGT
GGAATTGGTTTAACATAACAAATTGGCTGTGGTATATAAAATTATTCATAATGATAGTAGGAGGCTTGGT
AGGTTTAAGAATAGTTTTTGCTGTACTTTCTATAGTGAATAGAGTTAGGCAGGGATATTCACCATTATCG
TTTCAGACCCACCTCCCAACCCCGAGGGGACCCATGCATTGCATCTCAATTAGTCAGCAACCAGGTGTGG
AAAGTCCCCAGGCTCCCCAGCAGGCAGAAGTATGCAAAGCATGCGTCTCAATTAGTCAGCAACCATAGTC
CCGCCCCTAACTCCGCCCATCCCGCCCCTAACTCCGCCCAGTTCCGCCCATTCTCCGCCCCATGGCTGAC
TAATTTTTTTTATTTATGCAGAGGCCGAGGCCGCCTCGGCCTCTGAGCTATTCCAGAAGTAGTGAGGAGG
CTTTTTTGGAGGCCTAGGCTTTTGCAAAAAGCTTTCTAGAGGTACCACCGGAGCTTACCATGACCGAGTA
CAAGCCCACGGTGCGCCTCGCCACCCGCGACGACGTCCCCAGGGCCGTACGCACCCTCGCCGCCGCGTTC
GCCGACTACCCCGCCACGCGCCACACCGTCGATCCGGACCGCCACATCGAGCGGGTCACCGAGCTGCAAG
AACTCTTCCTCACGCGCGTCGGGCTCGACATCGGCAAGGTGTGGGTCGCGGACGACGGCGCCGCCGTGGC
GGTCTGGACCACGCCGGAGAGCGTCGAAGCGGGGGCGGTGTTCGCCGAGATCGGCCCGCGCATGGCCGAG
TTGAGCGGTTCCCGGCTGGCCGCGCAGCAACAGATGGAAGGCCTCCTGGCGCCGCACCGGCCCAAGGAGC
CCGCGTGGTTCCTGGCCACCGTCGGCGTCTCGCCCGACCACCAGGGCAAGGGTCTGGGCAGCGCCGTCGT
GCTCCCCGGAGTGGAGGCGGCCGAGCGCGCCGGGGTGCCCGCCTTCCTGGAGACCTCCGCGCCCCGCAAC
CTCCCCTTCTACGAGCGGCTCGGCTTCACCGTCACCGCCGACGTCGAGGTGCCCGAAGGACCGCGCACCT
GGTGCATGACCCGCAAGCCCGGTGCCAGTTAACGAATTCTAGATCTTGAGACAAATGGCAGTATTCATCC
ACAATTTTAAAAGAAAAGGGGGGATTGGGGGGTACAGTGCAGGGGAAAGAATAGTAGACATAATAGCAAC
AGACATACAAACTAAAGAATTACAAAAACAAATTACAAAAATTCAAAATTTTCGGGTTTATTACAGGGAC
AGCAGAGATCCACTTTGGCGCCGGCTCGAGGCCTGCAGGTGCAAAGATGGATAAAGTTTTAAACAGAGAG
GAATCTTTGCAGCTAATGGACCTTCTAGGTCTTGAAAGGAGTGGGAATTGGCTCCGGTGCCCGTCAGTGG
GCAGAGCGCACATCGCCCACAGTCCCCGAGAAGTTGGGGGGAGGGGTCGGCAATTGAACCGGTGCCTAGA
GAAGGTGGCGCGGGGTAAACTGGGAAAGTGATGTCGTGTACTGGCTCCGCCTTTTTCCCGAGGGTGGGGG
AGAACCGTATATAAGTGCAGTAGTCGCCGTGAACGTTCTTTTTCGCAACGGGTTTGCCGCCAGAACACAG
GTAAGTGCCGTGTGTGGTTCCCGCGGGCCTGGCCTCTTTACGGGTTATGGCCCTTGCGTGCCTTGAATTA
CTTCCACCTGGCTGCAGTACGTGATTCTTGATCCCGAGCTTCGGGTTGGAAGTGGGTGGGAGAGTTCGAG
GCCTTGCGCTTAAGGAGCCCCTTCGCCTCGTGCTTGAGTTGAGGCCTGGCCTGGGCGCTGGGGCCGCCGC
GTGCGAATCTGGTGGCACCTTCGCGCCTGTCTCGCTGCTTTCGATAAGTCTCTAGCCATTTAAAATTTTT
GATGACCTGCTGCGACGCTTTTTTTCTGGCAAGATAGTCTTGTAAATGCGGGCCAAGATCTGCACACTGG
TATTTCGGTTTTTGGGGCCGCGGGCGGCGACGGGGCCCGTGCGTCCCAGCGCACATGTTCGGCGAGGCGG
GGCCTGCGAGCGCGGCCACCGAGAATCGGACGGGGGTAGTCTCAAGCTGGCCGGCCTGCTCTGGTGCCTG
GCCTCGCGCCGCCGTGTATCGCCCCGCCCTGGGCGGCAAGGCTGGCCCGGTCGGCACCAGTTGCGTGAGC
GGAAAGATGGCCGCTTCCCGGCCCTGCTGCAGGGAGCTCAAAATGGAGGACGCGGCGCTCGGGAGAGCGG
GCGGGTGAGTCACCCACACAAAGGAAAAGGGCCTTTCCGTCCTCAGCCGTCGCTTCATGTGACTCCACGG
AGTACCGGGCGCCGTCCAGGCACCTCGATTAGTTCTCGAGCTTTTGGAGTACGTCGTCTTTAGGTTGGGG
GGAGGGGTTTTATGCGATGGAGTTTCCCCACACTGAGTGGGTGGAGACTGAAGTTAGGCCAGCTTGGCAC
TTGATGTAATTCTCCTTGGAATTTGCCCTTTTTGAGTTTGGATCTTGGTTCATTCTCAAGCCTCAGACAG
TGGTTCAAAGTTTTTTTCTTCCATTTCAGGTGTCGTGAGGCTAGCATCGATTGATCAACAAGTTTGTACA
AAAAAGCAGGCTTCGAATTCACCATGGCCAGTAGGGAAGATGAGCTGAGGAACTGTGTGGTATGTGGGGA
CCAAGCCACAGGCTACCACTTTAATGCGCTGACTTGTGAGGGCTGCAAGGGTTTCTTCAGGAGAACAGTC
AGCAAAAGCATTGGTCCCACCTGCCCCTTTGCTGGAAGCTGTGAAGTCAGCAAGACTCAGAGGCGCCACT
GCCCAGCCTGCAGGTTGCAGAAGTGCTTAGATGCTGGCATGAGGAAAGACATGATACTGTCGGCAGAAGC
CCTGGCATTGCGGCGAGCAAAGCAGGCCCAGCGGCGGGCACAGCAAACACCTGTGCAACTGAGTAAGGAG
CAAGAAGAGCTGATCCGGACACTCCTGGGGGCCCACACCCGCCACATGGGCACCATGTTTGAACAGTTTG
TGCAGTTTAGGCCTCCAGCTCATCTGTTCATCCATCACCAGCCCTTGCCCACCCTGGCCCCTGTGCTGCC
TCTGGTCACACACTTCGCAGACATCAACACTTTCATGGTACTGCAAGTCATCAAGTTTACTAAGGACCTG
CCTGTCTTCCGTTCCCTGCCCATTGAAGACCAGATCTCCCTTCTCAAGGGAGCAGCTGTGGAAATCTGTC
ACATCGTACTCAATACCACTTTCTGTCTCCAAACACAAAACTTCCTCTGCGGGCCTCTTCGCTACACAAT
TGAAGATGGAGCCCGTGTATCTCCCACAGTGGGGTTCCAGGTAGAGTTTTTGGAGTTGCTCTTTCACTTC
CATGGAACACTACGAAAACTGCAGCTCCAAGAGCCTGAGTATGTGCTCTTGGCTGCCATGGCCCTCTTCT
CTCCTGACCGACCTGGAGTTACCCAGAGAGATGAGATTGATCAGCTGCAAGAGGAGATGGCACTGACTCT
GCAAAGCTACATCAAGGGCCAGCAGCGAAGGCCCCGGGATCGGTTTCTGTATGCGAAGTTGCTAGGCCTG
CTGGCTGAGCTCCGGAGCATTAATGAGGCCTACGGGTACCAAATCCAGCACATCCAGGGCCTGTCTGCCA
TGATGCCGCTGCTCCAGGAGATCTGCAGCTGAAAGCTTGACCCAGCTTTCTTGTACAAAGTGGTTGATAT
CGGTAAGCCTATCCCTAACCCTCTCCTCGGTCTCGATTCTACGTAGTAATGAACTAGTCCGTAACTTGAA
AGTATTTCGATTTCTTGGCTTTATATATCTTGTGGAAAGGACGAGGAGTTCCGCCTCCTAGATCTGGTAC
GCGTTAAGTCGACAATCAACCTCTGGATTACAAAATTTGTGAAAGATTGACTGGTATTCTTAACTATGTT
GCTCCTTTTACGCTATGTGGATACGCTGCTTTAATGCCTTTGTATCATGCTATTGCTTCCCGTATGGCTT
TCATTTTCTCCTCCTTGTATAAATCCTGGTTGCTGTCTCTTTATGAGGAGTTGTGGCCCGTTGTCAGGCA
ACGTGGCGTGGTGTGCACTGTGTTTGCTGACGCAACCCCCACTGGTTGGGGCATTGCCACCACCTGTCAG
CTCCTTTCCGGGACTTTCGCTTTCCCCCTCCCTATTGCCACGGCGGAACTCATCGCCGCCTGCCTTGCCC
GCTGCTGGACAGGGGCTCGGCTGTTGGGCACTGACAATTCCGTGGTGTTGTCGGGGAAATCATCGTCCTT
TCCTTGGCTGCTCGCCTGTGTTGCCACCTGGATTCTGCGCGGGACGTCCTTCTGCTACGTCCCTTCGGCC
CTCAATCCAGCGGACCTTCCTTCCCGCGGCCTGCTGCCGGCTCTGCGGCCTCTTCCGCGTCTTCGCCTTC
GCCCTCAGACGAGTCGGATCTCCCTTTGGGCCGCCTCCCCGCGTCGACTTTAAGACCAATGACTTACAAG
GCAGCTGTAGATCTTAGCCACTTTTTAAAAGAAAAGGGGGGACTGGAAGGGCTAATTCACTCCCAACGAA
GACAAGATCTGCTTTTTGCTTGTACTGGGTCTCTCTGGTTAGACCAGATCTGAGCCTGGGAGCTCTCTGG
CTAACTAGGGAACCCACTGCTTAAGCCTCAATAAAGCTTGCCTTGAGTGCTTCAAGTAGTGTGTGCCCGT
CTGTTGTGTGACTCTGGTAACTAGAGATCCCTCAGACCCTTTTAGTCAGTGTGGAAAATCTCTAGCAGTA
CGTATAGTAGTTCATGTCATCTTATTATTCAGTATTTATAACTTGCAAAGAAATGAATATCAGAGAGTGA
GAGGAACTTGTTTATTGCAGCTTATAATGGTTACAAATAAAGCAATAGCATCACAAATTTCACAAATAAA
GCATTTTTTTCACTGCATTCTAGTTGTGGTTTGTCCAAACTCATCAATGTATCTTATCATGTCTGGCTCT
AGCTATCCCGCCCCTAACTCCGCCCATCCCGCCCCTAACTCCGCCCAGTTCCGCCCATTCTCCGCCCCAT
GGCTGACTAATTTTTTTTATTTATGCAGAGGCCGAGGCCGCCTCGGCCTCTGAGCTATTCCAGAAGTAGT
GAGGAGGCTTTTTTGGAGGCCTAGGGACGTACCCAATTCGCCCTATAGTGAGTCGTATTACGCGCGCTCA
CTGGCCGTCGTTTTACAACGTCGTGACTGGGAAAACCCTGGCGTTACCCAACTTAATCGCCTTGCAGCAC
ATCCCCCTTTCGCCAGCTGGCGTAATAGCGAAGAGGCCCGCACCGATCGCCCTTCCCAACAGTTGCGCAG
CCTGAATGGCGAATGGG
[124 nt withheld, positions 6878-7001]
C
[91 nt withheld, positions 7003-7093]
A
[49 nt withheld, positions 7095-7143]
CCTTTGACGTTGGAGTCCACGTTCTTT
[37 nt withheld, positions 7171-7207]
ACCCTATCTCGGTCTATTCTTTTGATTTATAAGGGATTTTGCCGATTTCGGCCTATTGGTTAAAAAATGA
GCTGATTTAACAAAAATTTAACGCGAATTTTAACAAAATATTAACGCTTACAATTTAGGTGGCACTTTTC
GGGGAAATGTGCGCGGAACCCCTATTTGTTTATTTTTCTAAATACATTCAAATATGTATCCGCTCATGAG
ACAATAACCCTGATAAATGCTTCAATAATATTGAAAAAGGAAGAGTATGAGTATTCAACATTTCCGTGTC
GCCCTTATTCCCTTTTTTGCGGCATTTTGCCTTCCTGTTTTTGCTCACCCAGAAACGCTGGTGAAAGTAA
AAGATGCTGAAGATCAGTTGGGTGCACGAGTGGGTTACATCGAACTGGATCTCAACAGCGGTAAGATCCT
TGAGAGTTTTCGCCCCGAAGAACGTTTTCCAATGATGAGCACTTTTAAAGTTCTGCTATGTGGCGCGGTA
TTATCCCGTATTGACGCCGGGCAAGAGCAACTCGGTCGCCGCATACACTATTCTCAGAATGACTTGGTTG
AGTACTCACCAGTCACAGAAAAGCATCTTACGGATGGCATGACAGTAAGAGAATTATGCAGTGCTGCCAT
AACCATGAGTGATAACACTGCGGCCAACTTACTTCTGACAACGATCGGAGGACCGAAGGAGCTAACCGCT
TTTTTGCACAACATGGGGGATCATGTAACTCGCCTTGATCGTTGGGAACCGGAGCTGAATGAAGCCATAC
CAAACGACGAGCGTGACACCACGATGCCTGTAGCAATGGCAACAACGTTGCGCAAACTATTAACTGGCGA
ACTACTTACTCTAGCTTCCCGGCAACAATTAATAGACTGGATGGAGGCGGATAAAGTTGCAGGACCACTT
CTGCGCTCGGCCCTTCCGGCTGGCTGGTTTATTGCTGATAAATCTGGAGCCGGTGAGCGTGGGTCTCGCG
GTATCATTGCAGCACTGGGGCCAGATGGTAAGCCCTCCCGTATCGTAGTTATCTACACGACGGGGAGTCA
GGCAACTATGGATGAACGAAATAGACAGATCGCTGAGATAGGTGCCTCACTGATTAAGCATTGGTAACTG
TCAGACCAAGTTTACTCATATATACTTTAGATTGATTTAAAACTTCATTTTTAATTTAAAAGGATCTAGG
TGAAGATCCTTTTTGATAATCTCATGACCAAAATCCCTTAACGTGAGTTTTCGTTCCACTGAGCGTCAGA
CCCCGTAGAAAAGATCAAAGGATCTTCTTGAGATCCTTTTTTTCTGCGCGTAATCTGCTGCTTGCAAACA
AAAAAACCACCGCTACCAGCGGTGGTTTGTTTGCCGGATCAAGAGCTACCAACTCTTTTTCCGAAGGTAA
CTGGCTTCAGCAGAGCGCAGATACCAAATACTGTTCTTCTAGTGTAGCCGTAGTTAGGCCACCACTTCAA
GAACTCTGTAGCACCGCCTACATACCTCGCTCTGCTAATCCTGTTACCAGTGGCTGCTGCCAGTGGCGAT
AAGTCGTGTCTTACCGGGTTGGACTCAAGACGATAGTTACCGGATAAGGCGCAGCGGTCGGGCTGAACGG
GGGGTTCGTGCACACAGCCCAGCTTGGAGCGAACGACCTACACCGAACTGAGATACCTACAGCGTGAGCT
ATGAGAAAGCGCCACGCTTCCCGAAGGGAGAAAGGCGGACAGGTATCCGGTAAGCGGCAGGGTCGGAACA
GGAGAGCGCACGAGGGAGCTTCCAGGGGGAAACGCCTGGTATCTTTATAGTCCTGTCGGGTTTCGCCACC
TCTGACTTGAGCGTCGATTTTTGTGATGCTCGTCAGGGGGGCGGAGCCTATGGAAAAACGCCAGCAACGC
GGCCTTTTTACGGTTCCTGGCCTTTTGCTGGCCTTTTGCTCACATGTTCTTTCCTGCGTTATCCCCTGAT
TCTGTGGATAACCGTATTACCGCCTTTGAGTGAGCTGATACCGCTCGCCGCAGCCGAACGACCGAGCGCA
GCGAGTCAGTGAGCGAGGAAGCGGAAGAGCGCCCAATACGCAAACCGCCTCTCCCCGCGCGTTGGCCGAT
TCATTAATGCAGCTGGCACGACAGGTTTCCCGACTGGAAAGCGGGCAGTGAGCGCAACGCAATTAATGTG
AGTTAGCTCACTCATTAGGCACCCCAGGCTTTACACTTTATGCTTCCGGCTCGTATGTTGTGTGGAATTG
TGAGCGGATAACAATTTCACACAGGAAACAGCTATGACCATGATTACGCCAAGCGCGCAATTAACCCTCA
CTAAAGGGAACAAAAGCTGGAGCTGCAAGC
Features (pLannotate 1.2.2; 34 found; start..end, strand, type, name):
      5..231     +  promoter       RSV promoter: Rous sarcoma virus enhancer/promoter
    232..412     +  LTR            5' LTR (truncated): truncated 5' long terminal repeat (LTR) from HIV-1
    459..584     +  misc_feature   HIV-1 Ψ: packaging signal of human immunodeficiency virus type 1
    568..931     +  CDS            HIV-1 gag (fragment): gag protein from human immunodeficiency virus 1; gag
   1077..1310    +  misc_feature   RRE: The Rev response element (RRE) of HIV-1 allows for Rev-dependent mRNA export from the nucleus to the cytoplasm.
   1687..1713    +  CDS            Rev (fragment): human immunodeficiency virus 1 (HIV-1) Rev protein; rev; enhances nuclear export of unspliced and incompletely spliced viral mRNAs
   1720..1743    +  promoter       SV40 promoter (fragment): SV40 early promoter
   1744..1815    +  promoter       SV40 promoter (fragment): SV40 enhancer and early promoter
   1839..1974    +  rep_origin     SV40 ori: SV40 origin of replication
   2020..2616    +  CDS            PuroR (fragment): puromycin N-acetyltransferase; pac from Streptomyces; confers resistance to puromycin
   2665..2782    +  misc_feature   cPPT/CTS: central polypurine tract and central termination sequence of HIV-1
   2847..2913    +  CDS            small t antigen (fragment): SV40 (simian virus 40) small t antigen
   2920..4098    +  promoter       EF-1α promoter: strong constitutive promoter for human elongation factor EF-1α
   4118..4142    +  protein_bind   attB1: mutant version of attB; recombination site for the Gateway® BP reaction BP Clonase™
   4154..5209    +  CDS            NR1I3: NR1I3_HUMAN - Also known as CAR. Experimental evidence at protein level: Swiss-Prot protein existence level 1. Binds and transactivates the retinoic acid response elements that control expression of the retinoic acid receptor beta 2 and alcohol dehydrogenase 3 genes. Transactivates both the phenobarbital responsive element module of the human CYP2B6 gene and the CYP3A4 xenobiotic response element. From Homo sapiens (Human).
   5220..5244    -  protein_bind   attB2: mutant version of attB; recombination site for the Gateway® BP reaction BP Clonase™
   5252..5293    +  CDS            V5 tag: epitope tag from simian virus 5
   5309..5362    +  promoter       U6 promoter (fragment): RNA polymerase III promoter for human U6 snRNA
   5404..5992    +  misc_feature   WPRE: woodchuck hepatitis virus posttranscriptional regulatory element
   6043..6062    +  misc_feature   cPPT/CTS (fragment): central polypurine tract and central termination sequence of HIV-1
   6064..6297    +  LTR            3' LTR (ΔU3): self-inactivating 3' long terminal repeat (LTR) from HIV-1
   6375..6496    +  polyA_signal   SV40 poly(A) signal: SV40 polyadenylation signal
   6536..6671    +  rep_origin     SV40 ori: SV40 origin of replication
   6692..6710    -  promoter       T7 promoter: promoter for bacteriophage T7 RNA polymerase
   6718..6873    +  CDS            lacZα (fragment): LacZα fragment of β-galactosidase; lacZ fragment
   6878..7306    +  rep_origin     f1 ori (sequence partly withheld): f1 bacteriophage origin of replication; arrow indicates direction of (+) strand synthesis
   7359..7463    +  promoter       AmpR promoter: bla
   7464..8324    +  CDS            AmpR: β-lactamase; bla; confers resistance to ampicillin, carbenicillin, and related antibiotics
   8495..9083    +  rep_origin     ori: high-copy-number ColE1/pMB1/pBR322/pUC origin of replication
   9266..9358    +  CDS            lacI (fragment): lac repressor; lacI; The lac repressor binds to the lac operator to inhibit transcription in E. coli. This inhibition can be relieved by adding lactose or isopropyl-β-D-thiogalactopyranoside (IPTG).
   9371..9392    +  protein_bind   CAP binding site: CAP binding activates transcription in the presence of cAMP. E. coli catabolite activator protein
   9407..9437    +  promoter       lac promoter: promoter for the E. coli lac operon
   9445..9461    +  protein_bind   lac operator: The lac repressor binds to the lac operator to inhibit transcription in E. coli. This inhibition can be relieved by adding lactose or isopropyl-β-D-thiogalactopyranoside (IPTG). lac repressor encoded by lacI
   9506..9524    +  promoter       T3 promoter: promoter for bacteriophage T3 RNA polymerase
