[The description below was written by a language model from this plasmid's Addgene catalogue record and pLannotate feature annotations shown in this document.]
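Description:
TFORF3491 is a third-generation-style, self-inactivating lentiviral expression plasmid built on the pLX_TRC317 backbone. It carries the human nuclear receptor NR1I3 (also called CAR) as one member of a barcoded transcription factor ORF collection. In bacteria it is maintained through a high-copy ColE1/pUC origin and selected with ampicillin via the β-lactamase gene. An f1 origin and remnants of a lac/lacZα cloning region flanked by T7 and T3 promoters are also present in the backbone. The depositor notes that the plasmid can recombine.

The viral portion begins with an RSV promoter fused to a truncated HIV-1 5′ LTR, which drives Tat-independent production of the genomic RNA in packaging cells. This is followed by the Ψ packaging signal with a gag fragment, the RRE for Rev-dependent nuclear export, and a cPPT/CTS. The genome ends in a ΔU3 3′ LTR, followed by an SV40 polyadenylation signal. Within it, an SV40 early promoter/origin drives puromycin N-acetyltransferase for selection of transduced mammalian cells. A separate EF-1α promoter drives the NR1I3 ORF, which was inserted by Gateway recombination and is flanked by attB1 and attB2 sites. A V5 epitope tag lies just downstream of attB2, although the record does not state whether it is read in frame with the ORF. A WPRE follows to enhance transcript expression.

According to the catalogue entry, each construct in the series carries a unique 24-bp barcode, but this element is not annotated in the feature table. The barcode allows the overexpressed factor to be identified in pooled screens, such as those examining transcription factor-directed differentiation.
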