Addgene plasmid #144967: TFORF3491
Purpose: Lentiviral vector for overexpressing transcription factor ORFs with unique 24-bp barcodes. Barcodes facilitate identification of transcription factors in pooled screens.
Depositing lab: Feng Zhang. Depositing organization: Broad Institute. Publication: A transcription factor atlas of directed differentiation. Joung J, Ma S, Tay T, Geiger-Schuller KR, Kirchgatterer PC, Verdine VK, Guo B, Arias-Garcia MA, Allen WE, Singh A, Kuksenko O, Abudayyeh OO, Gootenberg JS, Fu Z, Macrae RK, Buenrostro JD, Regev A, Zhang F. Cell. 2023 Jan 5;186(1):209-229.e26. doi: 10.1016/j.cell.2022.11.026. PubMed 36608654.
Backbone
  Vector backbone: pLX_TRC317
  Backbone manufacturer: Broad Institute Genetic Perturbation Platform
  Backbone size w/o insert (bp): 8264
  Vector type: Mammalian Expression, Lentiviral
  Selectable markers: Puromycin
Growth in bacteria
  Bacterial resistance: Ampicillin, 100 μg/mL
  Growth temperature: 37°C
  Growth strain: NEB Stable
  Copy number: High Copy
Gene/Insert
  Gene/Insert name: NR1I3
  Species: H. sapiens (human)
  Insert size (bp): 1283
  Entrez Gene: NR1I3 (a.k.a. CAR, CAR1, MB67)
  Promoter: EF1a
  Cloning method: Gateway Cloning
  Sequencing primers: 5′ GGGTGGAGACTGAAGTTAGGCCAG; 3′ CACATAGCGTAAAAGGAGCAACATAG
Resource information
  A portion of this plasmid was derived from a plasmid made by: Broad Institute Genetic Perturbation Platform
Terms and licenses: Academic/Nonprofit Terms; Industry Terms: Not Available to Industry
Depositor comments: NM_001077480.2 Please test multiple small colonies in case of plasmid recombination. To make this collection available in a timely manner, a portion of this collection was not fully sequenced by Addgene. If an Addgene verified full plasmid sequence is not available, please contact us prior to placing an order to request the full sequence.
How to cite: TFORF3491 was a gift from Feng Zhang (Addgene plasmid # 144967 ; http://n2t.net/addgene:144967 ; RRID:Addgene_144967)
