>Addgene plasmid #144967 | TFORF3491 | depositor partial sequence | sequence record 287016 | Insert
ATCGATTGATCAACAAGTTTGTACAAAAAAGCAGGCTTCGAATTCACCATGGCCAGTAGGGAAGATGAGC
TGAGGAACTGTGTGGTATGTGGGGACCAAGCCACAGGCTACCACTTTAATGCGCTGACTTGTGAGGGCTG
CAAGGGTTTCTTCAGGAGAACAGTCAGCAAAAGCATTGGTCCCACCTGCCCCTTTGCTGGAAGCTGTGAA
GTCAGCAAGACTCAGAGGCGCCACTGCCCAGCCTGCAGGTTGCAGAAGTGCTTAGATGCTGGCATGAGGA
AAGACATGATACTGTCGGCAGAAGCCCTGGCATTGCGGCGAGCAAAGCAGGCCCAGCGGCGGGCACAGCA
AACACCTGTGCAACTGAGTAAGGAGCAAGAAGAGCTGATCCGGACACTCCTGGGGGCCCACACCCGCCAC
ATGGGCACCATGTTTGAACAGTTTGTGCAGTTTAGGCCTCCAGCTCATCTGTTCATCCATCACCAGCCCT
TGCCCACCCTGGCCCCTGTGCTGCCTCTGGTCACACACTTCGCAGACATCAACACTTTCATGGTACTGCA
AGTCATCAAGTTTACTAAGGACCTGCCTGTCTTCCGTTCCCTGCCCATTGAAGACCAGATCTCCCTTCTC
AAGGGAGCAGCTGTGGAAATCTGTCACATCGTACTCAATACCACTTTCTGTCTCCAAACACAAAACTTCC
TCTGCGGGCCTCTTCGCTACACAATTGAAGATGGAGCCCGTGTATCTCCCACAGTGGGGTTCCAGGTAGA
GTTTTTGGAGTTGCTCTTTCACTTCCATGGAACACTACGAAAACTGCAGCTCCAAGAGCCTGAGTATGTG
CTCTTGGCTGCCATGGCCCTCTTCTCTCCTGACCGACCTGGAGTTACCCAGAGAGATGAGATTGATCAGC
TGCAAGAGGAGATGGCACTGACTCTGCAAAGCTACATCAAGGGCCAGCAGCGAAGGCCCCGGGATCGGTT
TCTGTATGCGAAGTTGCTAGGCCTGCTGGCTGAGCTCCGGAGCATTAATGAGGCCTACGGGTACCAAATC
CAGCACATCCAGGGCCTGTCTGCCATGATGCCGCTGCTCCAGGAGATCTGCAGCTGAAAGCTTGACCCAG
CTTTCTTGTACAAAGTGGTTGATATCGGTAAGCCTATCCCTAACCCTCTCCTCGGTCTCGATTCTACGTA
GTAATGAACTAGTCCGTAACTTGAAAGTATTTCGATTTCTTGGCTTTATATATCTTGTGGAAAGGACGAG
GAGTTCCGCCTCCTAGATCTGGT
