>Addgene plasmid #144967 | TFORF3491 | depositor partial sequence | sequence record 287017 | Barcode
GGAGTTCCGCCTCCTAGATCTGGT
